Addgene plasmid #234346: pAPH021
Purpose: Library-scale IPTG-inducible single transcript dual-gRNA expression for Type II dCas9 in Synechococcus sp. PCC 7002, genomically integrated next to glpK
Depositing lab: Jerome Fox. Depositing organization: University of Colorado, Boulder. Publication: High-density CRISPRi screens reveal diverse routes to improved acclimation in cyanobacteria. Hren A, Lollini N, Carper DL, Abraham PE, Cameron JC, Fox JM, Eckert CA. Proc Natl Acad Sci U S A. 2025 Mar 25;122(12):e2412625122. doi: 10.1073/pnas.2412625122. Epub 2025 Mar 21. PubMed 40117303.
Backbone
  Vector backbone: pMB1
  Vector type: Bacterial Expression, CRISPR
Growth in bacteria
  Bacterial resistance: Kanamycin, 50 μg/mL
  Growth temperature: 37°C
  Growth strain: DH5alpha
  Copy number: Unknown
Gene/Insert 1
  Gene/Insert name: Type II dCas9 sgRNA
  Promoter: lacUV5
  Cloning method: Golden Gate
  Sequencing primers: 5′ gaaacggtctgataagagacac
Gene/Insert 2
  Gene/Insert name: Type II dCas9 sgRNA
  Promoter: lacUV5
  Cloning method: Golden Gate
  Sequencing primers: 5′ gaaacggtctgataagagacac
Terms and licenses: Academic/Nonprofit Terms; Industry Terms: Not Available to Industry
Depositor comments: Please visit https://doi.org/10.1101/2024.05.20.595006 for bioRxiv preprint.
How to cite: pAPH021 was a gift from Jerome Fox (Addgene plasmid # 234346 ; http://n2t.net/addgene:234346 ; RRID:Addgene_234346)
