[The description below was written by a language model from this plasmid's Addgene catalogue record and pLannotate feature annotations shown in this document.]
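Description:
pAPH021 is an 8.2 kb bacterial CRISPR interference plasmid built on a pMB1/pUC-type backbone. It is designed to deliver an IPTG-inducible dual-guide RNA cassette into the chromosome of the cyanobacterium Synechococcus sp. PCC 7002. In E. coli it replicates from the high-copy ColE1/pMB1 origin. The catalogue lists kanamycin as the selection, and the feature table also detects an intact AmpR (β-lactamase) gene with its promoter in the backbone, along with remnants of the pUC lacZα/MCS region and fragments of rop and bom.

The payload is flanked by two regions annotated by homology as glpK (glycerol kinase) and stpA (glucosylglycerol-phosphate phosphatase). These matches are to other cyanobacteria. They most likely represent the PCC 7002 homology arms that direct double-crossover integration next to glpK, as stated in the purpose field. Between the arms sits a full-length lacI gene that appears to be driven by a J23119-derived constitutive promoter. It is oriented divergently from the guide cassette.

According to the record, the guide cassette uses a lacUV5 promoter, and the annotation shows lac operators, including a symmetric one, nearby. Two Streptococcus pyogenes gRNA scaffolds follow in tandem on the same strand, consistent with both guides being made from a single transcript. The record does not say how that transcript is processed. An rrnB-derived 5S/T1 terminator region follows. A KanR (aph(3')-Ia) gene lies inside the arms and would therefore co-integrate as the selectable marker.

Spacers are installed by Golden Gate cloning, which supports pooled, library-scale construction. The plasmid carries no dCas9, so it is meant for strains that supply a Type II dCas9 separately, enabling high-density CRISPRi screens in cyanobacteria.
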