Features (pLannotate 1.2.2; 25 found; start..end, strand, type, name):
    113..143     +  misc_feature   MCS (fragment): pUC18/19 multiple cloning site
    180..196     -  protein_bind   lac operator: The lac repressor binds to the lac operator to inhibit transcription in E. coli. This inhibition can be relieved by adding lactose or isopropyl-β-D-thiogalactopyranoside (IPTG). lac repressor encoded by lacI
    204..234     -  promoter       lac promoter: promoter for the E. coli lac operon
    249..270     -  protein_bind   CAP binding site: CAP binding activates transcription in the presence of cAMP. E. coli catabolite activator protein
    283..374     -  CDS            lacI (fragment): lac repressor; lacI; The lac repressor binds to the lac operator to inhibit transcription in E. coli. This inhibition can be relieved by adding lactose or isopropyl-β-D-thiogalactopyranoside (IPTG).
    558..1146    -  rep_origin     ori: high-copy-number ColE1/pMB1/pBR322/pUC origin of replication
   1317..2177    -  CDS            AmpR: β-lactamase; bla; confers resistance to ampicillin, carbenicillin, and related antibiotics
   2178..2282    -  promoter       AmpR promoter: bla
   2377..2412    +  CDS            rop (fragment): Rop protein, which maintains plasmids at low copy number; rop
   2514..2613    +  misc_feature   bom (fragment): basis of mobility region from pBR322
   2619..2776    -  CDS            lacZα (fragment): LacZα fragment of β-galactosidase; lacZ fragment
   2791..3978    +  CDS            glpK (fragment): GLPK_ACAM1 - Protein inferred from homology: Swiss-Prot protein existence level 3. Key enzyme in the regulation of glycerol uptake and metabolism. Catalyzes the phosphorylation of glycerol to yield sn- glycerol 3-phosphate. From Acaryochloris marina (strain MBIC 11017).
   4088..4109    -  protein_bind   CAP binding site: CAP binding activates transcription in the presence of cAMP. E. coli catabolite activator protein
   4122..5204    -  CDS            lacI: lac repressor; lacI; The lac repressor binds to the lac operator to inhibit transcription in E. coli. This inhibition can be relieved by adding lactose or isopropyl-β-D-thiogalactopyranoside (IPTG).
   5234..5265    -  promoter       J23119 promoter (fragment): bacterial promoter (Registry of Standard Biological Parts BBa J23119)
   5295..5314    -  protein_bind   lac operator (symmetric): The lac repressor binds to the lac operator to inhibit transcription in E. coli. This inhibition can be relieved by adding lactose or isopropyl-β-D-thiogalactopyranoside (IPTG). The symmetric lac operator was optimized for tight binding of lac repressor. lac repressor encoded by lacI
   5399..5415    +  protein_bind   lac operator: The lac repressor binds to the lac operator to inhibit transcription in E. coli. This inhibition can be relieved by adding lactose or isopropyl-β-D-thiogalactopyranoside (IPTG). lac repressor encoded by lacI
   5467..5542    +  misc_RNA       gRNA scaffold: guide RNA scaffold for the Streptococcus pyogenes CRISPR/Cas9 system
   5637..5712    +  misc_RNA       gRNA scaffold: guide RNA scaffold for the Streptococcus pyogenes CRISPR/Cas9 system
   5778..5795    +  CDS            capTEV™ (fragment): composite tag for in vivo biotinylation, TEV protease cleavage, and 6xHis tagging
   5902..6017    +  ncRNA          5S rRNA: Accession: RF00001 - 5S ribosomal RNA
   6030..6073    +  terminator     rrnB T1 terminator (fragment): transcription terminator T1 from the E. coli rrnB gene
   6175..6990    +  CDS            KanR: aminoglycoside phosphotransferase; aph(3')-Ia; confers resistance to kanamycin in bacteria or G418 (Geneticin®) in eukaryotes
   6999..7056    -  promoter       AmpR promoter (fragment): bla
   7117..109     +  CDS            stpA (across the origin): STPA_SYNY3 - Experimental evidence at protein level: Swiss-Prot protein existence level 1. Phosphorylates glucosylglycerol-phosphate the precursor of the osmoprotectant glucosylglycerol necessary for salt adaptation of Synechocystis. From Synechocystis sp. (strain PCC 6803 / Kazusa).
>Addgene plasmid #234346 | pAPH021 | addgene full sequence | sequence record 470058 | Addgene NGS Result
ACTGGGGACAATCAATGGTCAAACCCAAGTGATTGAGGGCATTACTGATCCGGCTGATCCGTTACAAATT
AACGTTGCTTTTCCGGGCGGGTTTGAACAATACACCGCCCTTCTCTAGAGTCGACCTGCAGGCATGCAAG
CTTGGCGTAATCATGGTCATAGCTGTTTCCTGTGTGAAATTGTTATCCGCTCACAATTCCACACAACATA
CGAGCCGGAAGCATAAAGTGTAAAGCCTGGGGTGCCTAATGAGTGAGCTAACTCACATTAATTGCGTTGC
GCTCACTGCCCGCTTTCCAGTCGGGAAACCTGTCGTGCCAGCTGCATTAATGAATCGTCCAACGCGCGGG
GAGAGGCGGTTTGCGTATTGGGCGGTCTTCCGCTTCCTCGCTCACTGACTCGCTGCGCTCGGTCGTTCGG
CTGCGGCGAGCGGTATCAGCTCACTCAAAGGCGGTAATACGGTTATCCACAGAATCAGGGGATAACGCAG
GAAAGAACATGTGAGCAAAAGGCCAGCAAAAGGCCAGTAACCGTAAAAAGGCCGCGTTGCTGGCGTTTTT
CCATAGGCTCCGCCCCCCTGACGAGCATCACAAAAATCGACGCTCAAGTCAGAGGTGGCGAAACCCGACA
GGACTATAAAGATACCAGGCGTTTCCCCCTGGAAGCTCCCTCGTGCGCTCTCCTGTTCCGACCCTGCCGC
TTACCGGATACCTGTCCGCCTTTCTCCCTTCGGGAATCGTGGCGCTTTCTCATAGCTCACGCTGTAGGTA
TCTCAGTTCGGTGTAGGTCGTTCGCTCCAAGCTGGGCTGTGTGCACGAACCCCCCGTTCAGCCCGACCGC
TGCGCCTTATCCGGTAACTATCGTCTTGAGTCCAACCCGGTAAGACACGACTTATCGCCACTGGCAGCAG
CCACTGGTAACAGGATTAGCAGAGCGAGGTATGTAGGCGGTGCTACAGAGTTCTTGAAGTGGTGGCCTAA
CTACGGCTACACTAGAAGAACAGTATTTGGTATCTGCGCTCTGCTGAAGCCAGTTACCTTCGGAAAAAGA
GTTGGTAGCTCTTGATCCGGCAAACAAACCACCGCTGGTAGCGGTGGTTTTTTTGTTTGCAAGCAGCAGA
TTACGCGCAGAAAAAAAGGATCTCAAGAAGATCCTTTGATCTTTTCTACGGGGTCTGACGCTCAGTGGAA
CGAAAACTCACGTTAAGGGATTTTGGTCATGAGATTATCAAAAAGGATCTTCACCTAGATCCTTTTAAAT
TAAAAATGAAGTTTTAAATCAATCTAAAGTATATATGAGTAAACTTGGTCTGACAGTTACCAATGCTTAA
TCAGTGAGGCACCTATCTCAGCGATCTGTCTATTTCGTTCATCCATAGTTGCCTGACTCCCCGTCGTGTA
GATAACTACGATACGGGAGGGCTTACCATCTGGCCCCAGTGCTGCAATGATACCGCGAGACCCACGCTCA
CCGGCTCCAGATTTATCAGCAATAAACCAGCCAGCCGGAAGGGCCGAGCGCAGAAGTGGTCCTGCAACTT
TATCCGCCTCCATCCAGTCTATTAATTGTTGCCGGGAAGCTAGAGTAAGTAGTTCGCCAGTTAATAGTTT
GCGCAACGTTGTTGCCATTGCTACAGGCATCGTGGTGTCACGCTCGTCGTTTGGTATGGCTTCATTCAGC
TCCGGTTCCCAACGATCAAGGCGAGTTACATGATCCCCCATGTTGTGCAAAAAAGCGGTTAGCTCCTTCG
GTCCTCCGATCGTTGTCAGAAGTAAGTTGGCCGCAGTGTTATCACTCATGGTTATGGCAGCACTGCATAA
TTCTCTTACTGTCATGCCATCCGTAAGATGCTTTTCTGTGACTGGTGAGTACTCAACCAAGTCATTCTGA
GAATAGTGTATGCGGCGACCGAGTTGCTCTTGCCCGGCGTCAATACGGGATAATACCGCGCCACATAGCA
GAACTTTAAAAGTGCTCATCATTGGAAAACGTTCTTCGGGGCGAAAACTCTCAAGGATCTTACCGCTGTT
GAGATCCAGTTCGATGTAACCCACTCGTGCACCCAACTGATCTTCAGCATCTTTTACTTTCACCAGCGTT
TCTGGGTGAGCAAAAACAGGAAGGCAAAATGCCGCAAAAAAGGGAATAAGGGCGACACGGAAATGTTGAA
TACTCATACTCTTCCTTTTTCAATATTATTGAAGCATTTATCAGGGTTATTGTCTCATGAGCGGATACAT
ATTTGAATGTATTTAGAAAAATAAACAAATAGGGGTTCCGCGCACATTTCCCCGAAAAGTGCCACCTGAC
GTCTAAGAAACCATTATTATCATGACATTAACCTATAAAAATAGGCGTATCACGAGGCCCTTTCGTCTCG
CGCGTTTCGGTGATGACGGTGAAAACCTCTGACACATGCAGCTCCCGGAGACGGTCACAGCTTGTCTGTA
AGCGGATGCCGGGAGCAGACAAGCCCGTCAGGGCGCGTCAGCGGGTGTTGGCGGGTGTCGGGGCTGGCTT
AACTATGCGGCATCAGAGCAGATTGTACTGAGAGTGCACCATATGCGGTGTGAAATACCGCACAGATGCG
TAAGGAGAAAATACCGCATCAGGCGCCATTCGCCATTCAGGCTGCGCAACTGTTGGGAAGGGCGATCGGT
GCGGGCCTCTTCGCTATTACGCCAGCTGGCGAAAGGGGGATGTGCTGCAAGGCGATTAAGTTGGGTAACG
CCAGGGTTTTCCCAGTCACGACGTTGTAAAACGACGGCCAGTGAATTCGAGCTCGGTACCCGGGGGACGG
CTCCCCTCTGTCAAACCCTCAGTGCGGCAGGCAAAGCGGCAGAAATTTACGATAAAACGGGCTTGGTGTT
GGATGCTTATTTTTCGGCGACGAAACTGAATTGGTTATTAAGCTGGGCTAAGGAAAATAGTGCCATTAAC
CCCAATAATGTCCTCGCTGGAACCATTGACACCTGGGCCTTGTGGAACCTCACGGGAGGCAAAGTCCACG
CCACAGATCACAGTAATGCCAGCCGGACAATGTTGCTCAATCTCAACCAAAAAGATTGGGATCCGGATTT
GTTGGATTTATTCGATATTCCCCGCCAGATGATGCCAACGGTGCAGTCGAGCCTAGGGGAATTTGGCAAA
ACCGATCCAAGTTTATTGGGGGCGGCAATTCCGATCACCGCCATCTTTGGGGATCAACAGGCGGCCCTCT
ATGCCCATGGTTGCGATCGCCCCGGCTTATTAAAATGCACCTATGGCACAGGGGCGTTTTTGGTGGCGCA
CACGGGCGACGAGATTAAACGCTCCAAACATAAGCTCCTAACGACCATCGCCTGCACCCAAGCCCATCAC
GATGGCACAAATCTCGATATTGGCTATGCCCTCGAAGGGAGTATGTTCACCGCTGGGGCTTGTATCCAAT
GGTTGCGCGATGGCCTACAAATTATCGAAACGGCGGCGGAAACGAATGATCTTGCCCAAGGGGTGAATGA
TAATGGCGGCGCTTATTTTGTTCCGGCTTTAAGTGGTCTGGGAGCGCCCCACTGGGATATGAGTGCCAGG
GGCGCATTTCTGGGTTTAACGAGAGGCGTCAAAAAAGAACACATGGTACGGGCTGTCCTAGAGGCGATCG
CCTACCAAGCCAAAGAAGTAGTCGAAGCGATTAACCAAGATTCCGGTACGCCGATCCAAGAATTAAAAGT
CGATGGCGGCGCGTGCAATAACGACTTTCTGATGCAATTCCAAGCTGACGTGTTGGGTATTCCCGTGGAA
CGTCCCGCTGTCCTCGATGCCACGGCCCAGGGGGCAGCCTTTGCCGCTGGATTAGCTGTCGGTTTTTGGG
ATGATTACCAAACCCTGGTGCAAAACCGCAAAATTGATTACGTCTTTAAGCCCAGTGCCAACGCCTCCCA
AGCCCAAGCCCATTTCAAAGTCTGGCAAAAAGCCGTTGAACGAGCGAAAAACTGGGCCTAACCCCCTCTT
GCCTACAGCATCTCCCCCAGGGGAGAATTCTTCCTGTTTCAACTCCCCAAGCTTGGTTGAAGGCTCTCAA
GGGCATCGGTCGAGATCCCGGTGCCTAATGAGTGAGCTAACTTACATTAATTGCGTTGCGCTCACTGCCC
GCTTTCCAGTCGGGAAACCTGTCGTGCCAGCTGCATTAATGAATCGGCCAACGCGCGGGGAGAGGCGGTT
TGCGTATTGGGCGCCAGGGTGGTTTTTCTTTTCACCAGTGAGACGGGCAACAGCTGATTGCCCTTCACCG
CCTGGCCCTGAGAGAGTTGCAGCAAGCGGTCCACGCTGGTTTGCCCCAGCAGGCGAAAATCCTGTTTGAT
GGTGGTTAACGGCGGGATATAACATGAGCTGTCTTCGGTATCGTCGTATCCCACTACCGAGATATCCGCA
CCAACGCGCAGCCCGGACTCGGTAATGGCGCGCATTGCGCCCAGCGCCATCTGATCGTTGGCAACCAGCA
TCGCAGTGGGAACGATGCCCTCATTCAGCATTTGCATGGTTTGTTGAAAACCGGACATGGCACTAAAGTC
GCCTTCCCGTTCCGCTATCGGCTGAATTTGATTGCGAGTGAGATATTTATGCCAGCCAGCCAGACGCAGA
CGCGCCGAGACAGAACTTAATGGGCCCGCTAACAGCGCGATTTGCTGGTGACCCAATGCGACCAGATGCT
CCACGCCCAGTCGCGTACCGTCTTCATGGGAGAAAATAATACTGTTGATGGGTGTCTGGTCAGAGACATC
AAGAAATAACGCCGGAACATTAGTGCAGGCAGCTTCCACAGCAATGGCATCCTGGTCATCCAGCGGATAG
TTAATGATCAGCCCACTGACGCGTTGCGCGAGAAGATTGTGCACCGCCGCTTTACAGGCTTCGACGCCGC
TTCGTTCTACCATCGACACCACCACGCTGGCACCCAGTTGATCGGCGCGAGATTTAATCGCCGCGACAAT
TTGCGACGGCGCGTGCAGGGCCAGACTGGAGGTGGCAACGCCAATCAGCAACGACTGTTTGCCCGCCAGT
TGTTGTGCCACGCGGTTGGGAATGTAATTCAGCTCCGCCATCGCCGCTTCCACTTTTTCCCGCGTTTTCG
CAGAAACGTGGCTGGCCTGGTTCACCACGCGGGAAACGGTCTGATAAGAGACACCGGCATACTCTGCGAC
ATCGTATAACGTTACTGGTTTCACATTCACCACCATGAATTGACCCTCCTCCGGCTAGCATTGTACCTAG
GACTGAGCTAGCTGTAAAGACTCCCCTCTGGACATCTCCAAACGAATTGTGAGCGCTCACAATTCGGAAT
TCTTAACAAAAAAGCAGGAATAAAATTAACAAGATGTAACAGACATAAGTCCCATCACCGTTGTATAAAT
GTGTGGAATTGTGAGCGGATAACAATTTCACACAATATGCAGGTGCGTGATGGCACTTAGAACTGCACCT
GCTATAGTTTTAGAGCTAGAAATAGCAAGTTAAAATAAGGCTAGTCCGTTATCAACTTGAAAAAGTGGCA
CCGAGTCGGTGCTTTTTTTGAACCTGTCTTATTGAGCTTTCCGGCGAGAGTTCAATGGGACAGGTTCATA
TGCAGGTGATTCATATTATACCCTATCCCACCTGCAGTTTTAGAGCTAGAAATAGCAAGTTAAAATAAGG
CTAGTCCGTTATCAACTTGAAAAAGTGGCACCGAGTCGGTGCTTTTTTTGAAGCTTGGGCCCGAACAAAA
ACTCATCTCAGAAGAGGATCTGAATAGCGCCGTCGACCATCATCATCATCATCATTGAGTTTAAACGGTC
TCCAGCTTGGCTGTTTTGGCGGATGAGAGAAGATTTTCAGCCTGATACAGATTAAATCAGAACGCAGAAG
CGGTCTGATAAAACAGAATTTGCCTGGCGGCAGTAGCGCGGTGGTCCCACCTGACCCCATGCCGAACTCA
GAAGTGAAACGCCGTAGCGCCGATGGTAGTGTGGGGTCTCCCCATGCGAGAGTAGGGAACTGCCAGGCAT
CAAATAAAACGAAAGACTGGGCCTTTCGTTTTATCTGTTGTTTGTCGGTGAACTACGGGGTCTGACGCTC
AGTGGAACGAAAACTCACGTTAAGGGATTTTGGTCATGAACAATAAAACTGTCTGCTTACATAAACAGTA
ATACAAGGGGTGTTATGAGCCATATTCAACGGGAAACGTCTTGCTCTAGGCCGCGATTAAATTCCAACAT
GGATGCTGATTTATATGGGTATAAATGGGCTCGCGATAATGTCGGGCAATCAGGTGCGACAATCTATCGA
TTGTATGGGAAGCCCGATGCGCCAGAGTTGTTTCTGAAACATGGCAAAGGTAGCGTTGCCAATGATGTTA
CAGATGAGATGGTCAGACTAAACTGGCTGACGGAATTTATGCCTCTTCCGACCATCAAGCATTTTATCCG
TACTCCTGATGATGCATGGTTACTCACCACTGCGATCCCCGGGAAAACAGCATTCCAGGTATTAGAAGAA
TATCCTGATTCAGGTGAAAATATTGTTGATGCGCTGGCAGTGTTCCTGCGCCGGTTGCATTCGATTCCTG
TTTGTAATTGTCCTTTTAACAGCGATCGCGTATTTCGTCTCGCTCAGGCGCAATCACGAATGAATAACGG
TTTGGTTGATGCGAGTGATTTTGATGACGAGCGTAATGGCTGGCCTGTTGAACAAGTCTGGAAAGAAATG
CATAAACTTTTGCCATTCTCACCGGATTCAGTCGTCACTCATGGTGATTTCTCACTTGATAACCTTATTT
TTGACGAGGGGAAATTAATAGGTTGTATTGATGTTGGACGAGTCGGAATCGCAGACCGATACCAGGATCT
TGCCATCCTATGGAACTGCCTCGGTGAGTTTTCTCCTTCATTACAGAAACGGCTTTTTCAAAAATATGGT
ATTGATAATCCTGATATGAATAAATTGCAGTTTCATTTGATGCTCGATGAGTTTTTCTAAGAATTAATTC
ATGAGCGGATACATATTTGAATGTATTTAGAAAAATAAACAAATAGGGGTTCCGCGCACATTTCCCCGAA
AATCTAACGTAAACCCATTGAATTTAAAAAAGACTTTATGACTGCTTTACTGCTCCATGACCAACATTAT
TCCCTTGATCATGAAGCCTTTCTCTCAACCCTCAGCAACACAGAAAATTTACTCATTATTCAAGATCTAG
ATGGCGTTTGCATGGGGTTAGTCAAAGACCCCTTAACCCGCAAAATTGATCCTGACTATATCCGCGCCAC
ACGCAAGTTTAGAGACCACTTCTTTGTCCTCACCAACGGTGAACATGAAGGCAGAAGGGGAGTAAATCGC
ATCGTTGAACGGGCATTTCGCAATGTTGAAGCCAAAGAGGAAACAAGCTATTTACCTGGTTTAGCAGCAG
GGGGTGTGCAATGGCAGACAGATAATGGCCAAATTTCCCATCCCGGTGTTAGCCAAGCAGAACTCGATTT
CCTTGCCACAGTGCCAGATTTAATTGGTCAAAGTTTAGGACAATTTTTTACTAAATATGTTGATATTTTT
CCCGCTGAGCTTCAACCTGAGCTGATCCATGCTTCTGTTTTAGATAATCTCGTTTCACCGACGGCAAATT
TAAACGTCCTGGCCGAATATTTAGGCGATCGCCTTGAGATTTACCAAGACCTCCAGCGCACCATGGAAAC
CCTGATGAATGATTTGCTAGAAAAAGCTGGCCAACAGGGTTTAGACAATAGTTTTTTCGTGCACTATGCG
CCCAATTTAGGCAGAGATAATGTGGGGAAAGAAATTGTCCGCTTTGCCACAGCCAAGGATTCTGGCACCA
CAGATTTTCAGTTTATGGTGTGTGGTGCCGTCAAAGAAGCGGGGGTTTTAGTGCTGCTGAATTATTACTA
TGCCCAACGCACGGGCCACTATCCCCTAGGAGAAACCTTTAACGCCCGCCAAGCGCCCCAAAACCACGAG
GAACTATTGCAACTGGTGCAAGACAATTTCGATCCGCAATTGATGCCTTTAATCGTTGGCGTCGGCGATA
CGGTCACAAGTCACACCGAAGGCGATCAAGTTCGACGGGGGGGGAGCGATCGCCTATTCCTGCAGCTCGT
CCAAGACATTGGTAAATGGGCAAAGAGCGGCAATCTCGTCGTGTATATCGACAGCTCCCAGGGAGAATTA
AAAAATCGGATTCCCTTAAA
